>Addgene plasmid #191259 | pBAD-LSSmApple | addgene full sequence | sequence record 374868 | Addgene NGS Result
TGAGCGTCGATTTTTGTGATGCTCGTCAGGGGGGCGGAGCCTATGGAAAAACGCCAGCAACGCGGCCTTT
TTACGGTTCCTGGCCTTTTGCTGGCCTTTTGCTCACATGTTCTTTCCTGCGTTATCCCCTGATTCTGTGG
ATAACCGTATTACCGCCTTTGAGTGAGCTGATACCGCTCGCCGCAGCCGAACGACCGAGCGCAGCGAGTC
AGTGAGCGAGGAAGCGGAAGAGCGCCTGATGCGGTATTTTCTCCTTACGCATCTGTGCGGTATTTCACAC
CGCATATGGTGCACTCTCAGTACAATCTGCTCTGATGCCGCATAGTTAAGCCAGTATACACTCCGCTATC
GCTACGTGACTGGGTCATGGCTGCGCCCCGACACCCGCCAACACCCGCTGACGCGCCCTGACGGGCTTGT
CTGCTCCCGGCATCCGCTTACAGACAAGCTGTGACCGTCTCCGGGAGCTGCATGTGTCAGAGGTTTTCAC
CGTCATCACCGAAACGCGCGAGGCAGCAGATCAATTCGCGCGCGAAGGCGAAGCGGCATGCATAATGTGC
CTGTCAAATGGACGAAGCAGGGATTCTGCAAACCCTATGCTACTCCGTCAAGCCGTCAATTGTCTGATTC
GTTACCAATTATGACAACTTGACGGCTACATCATTCACTTTTTCTTCACAACCGGCACGGAACTCGCTCG
GGCTGGCCCCGGTGCATTTTTTAAATACCCGCGAGAAATAGAGTTGATCGTCAAAACCAACATTGCGACC
GACGGTGGCGATAGGCATCCGGGTGGTGCTCAAAAGCAGCTTCGCCTGGCTGATACGTTGGTCCTCGCGC
CAGCTTAAGACGCTAATCCCTAACTGCTGGCGGAAAAGATGTGACAGACGCGACGGCGACAAGCAAACAT
GCTGTGCGACGCTGGCGATATCAAAATTGCTGTCTGCCAGGTGATCGCTGATGTACTGACAAGCCTCGCG
TACCCGATTATCCATCGGTGGATGGAGCGACTCGTTAATCGCTTCCATGCGCCGCAGTAACAATTGCTCA
AGCAGATTTATCGCCAGCAGCTCCGAATAGCGCCCTTCCCCTTGCCCGGCGTTAATGATTTGCCCAAACA
GGTCGCTGAAATGCGGCTGGTGCGCTTCATCCGGGCGAAAGAACCCCGTATTGGCAAATATTGACGGCCA
GTTAAGCCATTCATGCCAGTAGGCGCGCGGACGAAAGTAAACCCACTGGTGATACCATTCGCGAGCCTCC
GGATGACGACCGTAGTGATGAATCTCTCCTGGCGGGAACAGCAAAATATCACCCGGTCGGCAAACAAATT
CTCGTCCCTGATTTTTCACCACCCCCTGACCGCGAATGGTGAGATTGAGAATATAACCTTTCATTCCCAG
CGGTCGGTCGATAAAAAAATCGAGATAACCGTTGGCCTCAATCGGCGTTAAACCCGCCACCAGATGGGCA
TTAAACGAGTATCCCGGCAGCAGGGGATCATTTTGCGCTTCAGCCATACTTTTCATACTCCCGCCATTCA
GAGAAGAAACCAATTGTCCATATTGCATCAGACATTGCCGTCACTGCGTCTTTTACTGGCTCTTCTCGCT
AACCAAACCGGTAACCCCGCTTATTAAAAGCATTCTGTAACAAAGCGGGACCAAAGCCATGACAAAAACG
CGTAACAAAAGTGTCTATAATCACGGCAGAAAAGTCCACATTGATTATTTGCACGGCGTCACACTTTGCT
ATGCCATAGCATTTTTATCCATAAGATTAGCGGATCCTACCTGACGCTTTTTATCGCAACTCTCTACTGT
TTCTCCATACCCGTTTTTTGGGCTAACAGGAGGAATTAACCATGGGGGGTTCTCATCATCATCATCATCA
TGGTATGGCTAGCATGACTGGTGGACAGCAAATGGGTCGGGATCTGTACGACGATGACGATAAGGATCCG
AGCTCGAGAATGGTGAGCAAGGGCGAGGAGAATAACATGGCCATCATCAAGGAGTTCATGCGCTTCAAGG
TGCACATGGAGGGCTCCGTGAACGGCCACGAGTTCGAGATCGAGGGCGAGGGCGAGGGCCGCCCCTACGA
GGCCTTTCAGACCGCTAAGCTGAAGGTGACCAAGGGTGGCCCCCTGCCCTTCACCTGGGACATCCTGTCC
CCTCAGTTCATGTACGGCTCCAAGGTCTACATTAAGCACCCAGCCGACATCCCCGACTACTTCAAGCTGT
CCTTCCCCGAGGGCTTCAGGTGGGAGCGCGTGATGATCTTCGAGGACGGCGGCATTATTCACGTTAACCA
GGACTCCTCCCTGCAGGACGGCGTGTTCATCTACAAGGTGAAGCTGCGCGGCACCAACTTCCCCTCCGAC
GGCCCCGTTATGCAGAAGAAGACCATGGGCCTTGAGGCCTGTGAGGAGCGGATGTACCCCGAGGACGGCG
CCCTGAAGAGCGAGTATAAGGAGTGGCTGAAGCTGAAGGACGGCGGCCACTACGCCGCCGAGGTCAAGAC
CACCTACAAGGCCAAGAAGCCCGTGCAGCTGCCAGGCGCCTACATCGTCGACATCAAGTTGGACATCGTG
TCCCACAACGAGGACTACACCATCGTGGAACAGTACGAACGCGCCGAGGGCCGCCACTCCACCGGCGGCA
TGGACGAGCTGTACAAGTAAAAGCTTGGCTGTTTTGGCGGATGAGAGAAGATTTTCAGCCTGATACAGAT
TAAATCAGAACGCAGAAGCGGTCTGATAAAACAGAATTTGCCTGGCGGCAGTAGCGCGGTGGTCCCACCT
GACCCCATGCCGAACTCAGAAGTGAAACGCCGTAGCGCCGATGGTAGTGTGGGGTCTCCCCATGCGAGAG
TAGGGAACTGCCAGGCATCAAATAAAACGAAAGGCTCAGTCGAAAGACTGGGCCTTTCGTTTTATCTGTT
GTTTGTCGGTGAACGCTCTCCTGAGTAGGACAAATCCGCCGGGAGCGGATTTGAACGTTGCGAAGCAACG
GCCCGGAGGGTGGCGGGCAGGACGCCCGCCATAAACTGCCAGGCATCAAATTAAGCAGAAGGCCATCCTG
ACGGATGGCCTTTTTGCGTTTCTACAAACTCTTTTGTTTATTTTTCTAAATACATTCAAATATGTATCCG
CTCATGAGACAATAACCCTGATAAATGCTTCAATAATATTGAAAAAGGAAGAGTATGAGTATTCAACATT
TCCGTGTCGCCCTTATTCCCTTTTTTGCGGCATTTTGCCTTCCTGTTTTTGCTCACCCAGAAACGCTGGT
GAAAGTAAAAGATGCTGAAGATCAGTTGGGTGCACGAGTGGGTTACATCGAACTGGATCTCAACAGCGGT
AAGATCCTTGAGAGTTTTCGCCCCGAAGAACGTTTTCCAATGATGAGCACTTTTAAAGTTCTGCTATGTG
GCGCGGTATTATCCCGTGTTGACGCCGGGCAAGAGCAACTCGGTCGCCGCATACACTATTCTCAGAATGA
CTTGGTTGAGTACTCACCAGTCACAGAAAAGCATCTTACGGATGGCATGACAGTAAGAGAATTATGCAGT
GCTGCCATAACCATGAGTGATAACACTGCGGCCAACTTACTTCTGACAACGATCGGAGGACCGAAGGAGC
TAACCGCTTTTTTGCACAACATGGGGGATCATGTAACTCGCCTTGATCGTTGGGAACCGGAGCTGAATGA
AGCCATACCAAACGACGAGCGTGACACCACGATGCCTGTAGCAATGGCAACAACGTTGCGCAAACTATTA
ACTGGCGAACTACTTACTCTAGCTTCCCGGCAACAATTAATAGACTGGATGGAGGCGGATAAAGTTGCAG
GACCACTTCTGCGCTCGGCCCTTCCGGCTGGCTGGTTTATTGCTGATAAATCTGGAGCCGGTGAGCGTGG
GTCTCGCGGTATCATTGCAGCACTGGGGCCAGATGGTAAGCCCTCCCGTATCGTAGTTATCTACACGACG
GGGAGTCAGGCAACTATGGATGAACGAAATAGACAGATCGCTGAGATAGGTGCCTCACTGATTAAGCATT
GGTAACTGTCAGACCAAGTTTACTCATATATACTTTAGATTGATTTAAAACTTCATTTTTAATTTAAAAG
GATCTAGGTGAAGATCCTTTTTGATAATCTCATGACCAAAATCCCTTAACGTGAGTTTTCGTTCCACTGA
GCGTCAGACCCCGTAGAAAAGATCAAAGGATCTTCTTGAGATCCTTTTTTTCTGCGCGTAATCTGCTGCT
TGCAAACAAAACAACCACCGCTACCAGCGGTGGTTTGTTTGCCGGATCAAGAGCTACCAACTCTTTTTCC
GAAGGTAACTGGCTTCAGCAGAGCGCAGATACCAAATACTGTCCTTCTAGTGTAGCCGTAGTTAGGCCAC
CACTTCAAGAACTCTGTAGCACCGCCTACATACCTCGCTCTGCTAATCCTGTTACCAGTGGCTGCTGCCA
GTGGCGATAAGTCGTGTCTTACCGGGTTGGACTCAAGACGATAGTTACCGGATAAGGCGCAGCGGTCGGG
CTGAACGGGGGGTTCGTGCACACAGCCCAGCTTGGAGCGAACGACCTACACCGAACTGAGATACCTACAG
CGTGAGCTATGAGAAAGCGCCACGCTTCCCGAAGGGAGAAAGGCGGACAGGTATCCGGTAAGCGGCAGGG
TCGGAACAGGAGAGCGCACGAGGGAGCTTCCAGGGGGAAACGCCTGGTATCTTTATAGTCCTGTCGGGTT
TCGCCACCTCTGACT
Features (pLannotate 1.2.2; 14 found; start..end, strand, type, name):
    235..375     -  misc_feature   bom: basis of mobility region from pBR322
    477..517     -  CDS            rop (fragment): Rop protein, which maintains plasmids at low copy number; rop
    639..1517    -  CDS            araC: L-arabinose regulatory protein; araC
   1544..1828    +  promoter       araBAD promoter: araBAD; promoter of the L-arabinose operon of E. coli; the araC regulatory gene is transcribed in the opposite direction (Guzman et al., 1995)
   1874..1894    +  CDS            capTEV™ (fragment): composite tag for in vivo biotinylation, TEV protease cleavage, and 6xHis tagging
   1895..1927    +  CDS            T7 tag (gene 10 leader): leader peptide from bacteriophage T7 gene 10 promotes efficient translation in E. coli
   1931..1954    +  CDS            Xpress™ tag: Xpress™ epitope tag, including an enterokinase recognition and cleavage site
   1970..2680    +  CDS            mApple: photostable monomeric derivative of DsRed (Shaner et al., 2008) mammalian codon-optimized
   2770..2885    +  ncRNA          5S rRNA: Accession: RF00001 - 5S ribosomal RNA
   2889..2975    +  terminator     rrnB T1 terminator: Escherichia coli rrnB; transcription terminator T1 from the E. coli rrnB gene
   3067..3094    +  terminator     rrnB T2 terminator: transcription terminator T2 from the E. coli rrnB gene
   3113..3204    +  promoter       AmpR promoter: bla
   3205..4065    +  CDS            AmpR: β-lactamase; bla; confers resistance to ampicillin, carbenicillin, and related antibiotics
   4236..49      +  rep_origin     ori (across the origin): high-copy-number ColE1/pMB1/pBR322/pUC origin of replication
