[The description below was written by a language model from this plasmid's Addgene catalogue record and pLannotate feature annotations shown in this document.]
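Description:
pBAD-LSSmApple is a bacterial expression plasmid of about 4.8 kb built on the pBAD backbone, designed for arabinose-inducible production in E. coli of LSSmApple, a synthetic long Stokes shift red fluorescent protein. It replicates from a ColE1/pMB1-type origin and is listed as high copy. The annotation also detects the pBR322 basis-of-mobility region and only a short fragment of rop, the gene that normally holds copy number down. Selection is by ampicillin through the β-lactamase gene driven by its own promoter.

The expression cassette follows the standard pBAD layout. The araC regulator is encoded on the opposite strand from the araBAD promoter, so that transcription of the insert is repressed in the absence of L-arabinose and activated when it is supplied, giving tunable expression. Downstream of the promoter is an N-terminal leader supplied by the backbone. It begins with a short His-tag segment, which the automated annotation labels as a fragment of a composite tag, and continues with the T7 gene 10 leader that promotes efficient translation and the Xpress epitope with its enterokinase cleavage site. The roughly 700 bp fluorescent protein coding sequence comes next. The annotation software calls it mApple, the monomeric DsRed derivative it most closely resembles, and this fits with LSSmApple being an engineered variant of that protein. Transcription ends at the rrnB region, which contains a 5S rRNA segment and the T1 and T2 terminators.

The construct is suited to producing His-tagged LSSmApple in bacteria, for example for affinity purification and spectral characterisation. The associated work describes the protein in the context of a green-red dual-fluorophore fusion that can be excited at a single wavelength.
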