Addgene plasmid #191259: pBAD-LSSmApple
Purpose: Bacterial expression plasmids for Long Stokes shift red fluorescent protein LSSmApple
Depositing lab: Robert Campbell. Depositing organization: University of Alberta. Publication: A Monochromatically Excitable Green-Red Dual-Fluorophore Fusion Incorporating a New Large Stokes Shift Fluorescent Protein. Ejike JO, Sadoine M, Shen Y, Ishikawa Y, Sunal E, Hansch S, Hamacher AB, Frommer WB, Wudick MM, Campbell RE, Kleist TJ. Biochemistry. 2024 Jan 2;63(1):171-180. doi: 10.1021/acs.biochem.3c00451. Epub 2023 Dec 19. PubMed 38113455.
Backbone
  Vector backbone: pBAD
  Vector type: Bacterial Expression
Growth in bacteria
  Bacterial resistance: Ampicillin, 100 μg/mL
  Growth temperature: 37°C
  Growth strain: DH5alpha
  Copy number: High Copy
Gene/Insert
  Gene/Insert name: LSSmApple
  Species: Synthetic
  Insert size (bp): 700
  Tag / fusion protein: His tag (N terminal on backbone)
Terms and licenses: Academic/Nonprofit Terms; Industry Terms: Not Available to Industry
How to cite: pBAD-LSSmApple was a gift from Robert Campbell (Addgene plasmid # 191259 ; http://n2t.net/addgene:191259 ; RRID:Addgene_191259)
