>Addgene plasmid #191259 | pBAD-LSSmApple | depositor partial sequence | sequence record 370850 | LSSmApple
ATGGTGAGCAAGGGCGAGGAGAATAACATGGCCATCATCAAGGAGTTCATGCGCTTCAAGGTGCACATGG
AGGGCTCCGTGAACGGCCACGAGTTCGAGATCGAGGGCGAGGGCGAGGGCCGCCCCTACGAGNCCTTTCA
GACCGCTAAGCTGAAGGTGACCAAGGGTGGCCCCCTGCCCTTCACCTGGGACATCCTGTCCCCTCAGTTC
ATGTACGGCTCCAAGGTCTACATTAAGCACCCAGCCGACATCCCCGACTACTTCAAGCTGTCCTTCCCCG
AGGGCTTCAGGTGGGAGCGCGTGATGATCTTCGAGGACGGCGGCATTATTCACGTTAACCAGGACTCCTC
CCTGCAGGACGGCGTGTTCATCTACAAGGTGAAGCTGCGCGGCACCAACTTCCCCTCCGACGGCCCCGTT
ATGCAGAAGAAGACCATGGGCCTTGAGGCCTGTGAGGAGCGGATGTACCCCGAGGACGGCGCCCTTAAGA
GCGAGTATAAGGAGTGGCTGAAGCTGAAGGACGGCGGCCACTACGCCGCCGAGGTCAAGACCACCTACAA
GGCCAAGAAGCCCGTGCAGCTGCCAGGCGCCTACATCGTCGACATCAAGTTGGACATCGTGTCCCACAAC
GAGGACTACACCATCGTGGAACAGTACGAACGCGCCGAGGGCCGCCACTCCACCGGCGGCATGGACGAGC
TGTACAAG
